>Addgene plasmid #232378 | pGL3_PTCHD4_pos1toneg0 | addgene full sequence | sequence record 462853 | Addgene NGS Result
CTCGAGATCTGCGATCTGCATCTCAATTAGTCAGCAACCATAGTCCCGCCCCTAACTCCGCCCATCCCGC
CCCTAACTCCGCCCAGTTCCGCCCATTCTCCGCCCCATCGCTGACTAATTTTTTTTATTTATGCAGAGGC
CGAGGCCGCCTCGGCCTCTGAGCTATTCCAGAAGTAGTGAGGAGGCTTTTTTGGAGGCCTAGGCTTTTGC
AAAAAGCTTGGCATTCCGGTACTGTTGGTAAAGCCACCATGGAAGACGCCAAAAACATAAAGAAAGGCCC
GGCGCCATTCTATCCGCTGGAAGATGGAACCGCTGGAGAGCAACTGCATAAGGCTATGAAGAGATACGCC
CTGGTTCCTGGAACAATTGCTTTTACAGATGCACATATCGAGGTGGACATCACTTACGCTGAGTACTTCG
AAATGTCCGTTCGGTTGGCAGAAGCTATGAAACGATATGGGCTGAATACAAATCACAGAATCGTCGTATG
CAGTGAAAACTCTCTTCAATTCTTTATGCCGGTGTTGGGCGCGTTATTTATCGGAGTTGCAGTTGCGCCC
GCGAACGACATTTATAATGAACGTGAATTGCTCAACAGTATGGGCATTTCGCAGCCTACCGTGGTGTTCG
TTTCCAAAAAGGGGTTGCAAAAAATTTTGAACGTGCAAAAAAAGCTCCCAATCATCCAAAAAATTATTAT
CATGGATTCTAAAACGGATTACCAGGGATTTCAGTCGATGTACACGTTCGTCACATCTCATCTACCTCCC
GGTTTTAATGAATACGATTTTGTGCCAGAGTCCTTCGATAGGGACAAGACAATTGCACTGATCATGAACT
CCTCTGGATCTACTGGTCTGCCTAAAGGTGTCGCTCTGCCTCATAGAACTGCCTGCGTGAGATTCTCGCA
TGCCAGAGATCCTATTTTTGGCAATCAAATCATTCCGGATACTGCGATTTTAAGTGTTGTTCCATTCCAT
CACGGTTTTGGAATGTTTACTACACTCGGATATTTGATATGTGGATTTCGAGTCGTCTTAATGTATAGAT
TTGAAGAAGAGCTGTTTCTGAGGAGCCTTCAGGATTACAAGATTCAAAGTGCGCTGCTGGTGCCAACCCT
ATTCTCCTTCTTCGCCAAAAGCACTCTGATTGACAAATACGATTTATCTAATTTACACGAAATTGCTTCT
GGTGGCGCTCCCCTCTCTAAGGAAGTCGGGGAAGCGGTTGCCAAGAGGTTCCATCTGCCAGGTATCAGGC
AAGGATATGGGCTCACTGAGACTACATCAGCTATTCTGATTACACCCGAGGGGGATGATAAACCGGGCGC
GGTCGGTAAAGTTGTTCCATTTTTTGAAGCGAAGGTTGTGGATCTGGATACCGGGAAAACGCTGGGCGTT
AATCAAAGAGGCGAACTGTGTGTGAGAGGTCCTATGATTATGTCCGGTTATGTAAACAATCCGGAAGCGA
CCAACGCCTTGATTGACAAGGATGGATGGCTACATTCTGGAGACATAGCTTACTGGGACGAAGACGAACA
CTTCTTCATCGTTGACCGCCTGAAGTCTCTGATTAAGTACAAAGGCTATCAGGTGGCTCCCGCTGAATTG
GAATCCATCTTGCTCCAACACCCCAACATCTTCGACGCAGGTGTCGCAGGTCTTCCCGACGATGACGCCG
GTGAACTTCCCGCCGCCGTTGTTGTTTTGGAGCACGGAAAGACGATGACGGAAAAAGAGATCGTGGATTA
CGTCGCCAGTCAAGTAACAACCGCGAAAAAGTTGCGCGGAGGAGTTGTGTTTGTGGACGAAGTACCGAAA
GGTCTTACCGGAAAACTCGACGCAAGAAAAATCAGAGAGATCCTCATAAAGGCCAAGAAGGGCGGAAAGA
TCGCCGTGTAATTCTAGAGTCGGGGCGGCCGGCCGCTTCGAGCAGACATGATAAGATACATTGATGAGTT
TGGACAAACCACAACTAGAATGCAGTGAAAAAAATGCTTTATTTGTGAAATTTGTGATGCTATTGCTTTA
TTTGTAACCATTATAAGCTGCAATAAACAAGTTAACAACAACAATTGCATTCATTTTATGTTTCAGGTTC
AGGGGGAGGTGTGGGAGGTTTTTTAAAGCAAGTAAAACCTCTACAAATGTGGTAAAATCGATAAGGATCT
GGATCCGTCGACCGATGCCCTTGAGAGCCTTCAACCCAGTCAGCTCCTTCCGGTGGGCGCGGGGCATGAC
TATCGTCGCCGCACTTATGACTGTCTTCTTTATCATGCAACTCGTAGGACAGGTGCCGGCAGCGCTCTTC
CGCTTCCTCGCTCACTGACTCGCTGCGCTCGGTCGTTCGGCTGCGGCGAGCGGTATCAGCTCACTCAAAG
GCGGTAATACGGTTATCCACAGAATCAGGGGATAACGCAGGAAAGAACATGTGAGCAAAAGGCCAGCAAA
AGGCCAGGAACCGTAAAAAGGCCGCGTTGCTGGCGTTTTTCCATAGGCTCCGCCCCCCTGACGAGCATCA
CAAAAATCGACGCTCAAGTCAGAGGTGGCGAAACCCGACAGGACTATAAAGATACCAGGCGTTTCCCCCT
GGAAGCTCCCTCGTGCGCTCTCCTGTTCCGACCCTGCCGCTTACCGGATACCTGTCCGCCTTTCTCCCTT
CGGGAAGCGTGGCGCTTTCTCATAGCTCACGCTGTAGGTATCTCAGTTCGGTGTAGGTCGTTCGCTCCAA
GCTGGGCTGTGTGCACGAACCCCCCGTTCAGCCCGACCGCTGCGCCTTATCCGGTAACTATCGTCTTGAG
TCCAACCCGGTAAGACACGACTTATCGCCACTGGCAGCAGCCACTGGTAACAGGATTAGCAGAGCGAGGT
ATGTAGGCGGTGCTACAGAGTTCTTGAAGTGGTGGCCTAACTACGGCTACACTAGAAGAACAGTATTTGG
TATCTGCGCTCTGCTGAAGCCAGTTACCTTCGGAAAAAGAGTTGGTAGCTCTTGATCCGGCAAACAAACC
ACCGCTGGTAGCGGTGGTTTTTTTGTTTGCAAGCAGCAGATTACGCGCAGAAAAAAAGGATCTCAAGAAG
ATCCTTTGATCTTTTCTACGGGGTCTGACGCTCAGTGGAACGAAAACTCACGTTAAGGGATTTTGGTCAT
GAGATTATCAAAAAGGATCTTCACCTAGATCCTTTTAAATTAAAAATGAAGTTTTAAATCAATCTAAAGT
ATATATGAGTAAACTTGGTCTGACAGTTACCAATGCTTAATCAGTGAGGCACCTATCTCAGCGATCTGTC
TATTTCGTTCATCCATAGTTGCCTGACTCCCCGTCGTGTAGATAACTACGATACGGGAGGGCTTACCATC
TGGCCCCAGTGCTGCAATGATACCGCGAGACCCACGCTCACCGGCTCCAGATTTATCAGCAATAAACCAG
CCAGCCGGAAGGGCCGAGCGCAGAAGTGGTCCTGCAACTTTATCCGCCTCCATCCAGTCTATTAATTGTT
GCCGGGAAGCTAGAGTAAGTAGTTCGCCAGTTAATAGTTTGCGCAACGTTGTTGCCATTGCTACAGGCAT
CGTGGTGTCACGCTCGTCGTTTGGTATGGCTTCATTCAGCTCCGGTTCCCAACGATCAAGGCGAGTTACA
TGATCCCCCATGTTGTGCAAAAAAGCGGTTAGCTCCTTCGGTCCTCCGATCGTTGTCAGAAGTAAGTTGG
CCGCAGTGTTATCACTCATGGTTATGGCAGCACTGCATAATTCTCTTACTGTCATGCCATCCGTAAGATG
CTTTTCTGTGACTGGTGAGTACTCAACCAAGTCATTCTGAGAATAGTGTATGCGGCGACCGAGTTGCTCT
TGCCCGGCGTCAATACGGGATAATACCGCGCCACATAGCAGAACTTTAAAAGTGCTCATCATTGGAAAAC
GTTCTTCGGGGCGAAAACTCTCAAGGATCTTACCGCTGTTGAGATCCAGTTCGATGTAACCCACTCGTGC
ACCCAACTGATCTTCAGCATCTTTTACTTTCACCAGCGTTTCTGGGTGAGCAAAAACAGGAAGGCAAAAT
GCCGCAAAAAAGGGAATAAGGGCGACACGGAAATGTTGAATACTCATACTCTTCCTTTTTCAATATTATT
GAAGCATTTATCAGGGTTATTGTCTCATGAGCGGATACATATTTGAATGTATTTAGAAAAATAAACAAAT
AGGGGTTCCGCGCACATTTCCCCGAAAAGTGCCACCTG
[124 nt withheld, positions 4239-4362]
C
[91 nt withheld, positions 4364-4454]
A
[49 nt withheld, positions 4456-4504]
CCTTTGACGTTGGAGTCCACGTTCTTT
[37 nt withheld, positions 4532-4568]
ACCCTATCTCGGTCTATTCTTTTGATTTATAAGGGATTTTGCCGATTTCGGCCTATTGGTTAAAAAATGA
GCTGATTTAACAAAAATTTAACGCGAATTTTAACAAAATATTAACGCTTACAATTTGCCATTCGCCATTC
AGGCTGCGCAACTGTTGGGAAGGGCGATCGGTGCGGGCCTCTTCGCTATTACGCCAGCCCAAGCTACCAT
GATAAGTAAGTAATATTAAGGTACGGGAGGTACTTGGAGCGGCCGCAATAAAATATCTTTATTTTCATTA
CATCTGTGTGTTGGTTTTTTGTGTGAATCGATAGTACTAACATACGCTCTCCATCAAAACAAAACGAAAC
AAAACAAACTAGCAAAATAGGCTGTCCCCAGTGCAAGTGCAGGTGCCAGAACATTTCTCTATCGATAGGT
ACCGAGCTCTTACGCGTGCTAGCCCTTGCTCAACCTTATACTCAGCTTAATTAAAACCCTGCTATTACTA
ATTGAGAAACTATCACTTATTTGTTCAAACTACCCTAACTGAGCCCTCTATTAATTTGTTAGTAAGAACA
CTAGCATCTGGAGTAGTATCTCATAGCTGTTGGTTGCACTTAGAGAAGAATCTTATTTTTTAAATTTTCT
CTACTTTTATTCTAGGTTCAGGGAGTACATGTGCAGATTTGTTACATGGGTCAATTTTGTGTCACTAAGG
TTTGGTGTACAAATGAAAGCATAGAACCGAATAGTTTTTCAACCGATGTTTCCCTCCCACCCTCCCATGT
CAATCAGTCCACAGTGTCTATCATTCCCATCTTTGTGTCCACATGTATTCAATGTTTAGCTCCTGATTAT
AAGTGAGAACATGTGGTTTCTGGTTTTCTCTTCCTGCATTAGTTTGCTTAGCATAATAGCTTCCAGCTGC
CTCCATGTTGCTTGCAAAGGACATGATTGTGTTACTTTGTGGGAGAATCTTTAAAGTTAAGAAAGTATTT
AAAATTTCTTCAAGATTTAAAATTCTGCTATGTTTCAAGATTAAAACATTTAAGCACTTTGAGTATGTGT
GAATACATGTGCATATTTTGATTTTTCATATTATTTCATATTTCATACGTATTCTGAGAGTCCAATTGTG
A
Features (pLannotate 1.2.2; 12 found; start..end, strand, type, name):
     17..213     +  promoter       SV40 promoter: SV40 early promoter
    249..1901    +  CDS            luciferase: firefly luciferase; luc+; enhanced luc+ version of the luciferase gene
   1942..2063    -  polyA_signal   SV40 poly(A) signal: SV40 polyadenylation signal
   2086..2154    -  CDS            large T antigen (fragment): large T antigen from SV40 (simian virus 40)
   2176..2308    +  CDS            TcR (fragment): tetracycline efflux protein; tet; confers resistance to tetracycline
   2488..3076    -  rep_origin     ori: high-copy-number ColE1/pMB1/pBR322/pUC origin of replication
   3247..4107    -  CDS            AmpR: β-lactamase; bla; confers resistance to ampicillin, carbenicillin, and related antibiotics
   4108..4212    -  promoter       AmpR promoter: bla
   4239..4667    +  rep_origin     f1 ori (sequence partly withheld): f1 bacteriophage origin of replication; arrow indicates direction of (+) strand synthesis
   4699..4766    -  CDS            lacZα (fragment): LacZα fragment of β-galactosidase; lacZ fragment
   4825..4873    +  polyA_signal   poly(A) signal: synthetic polyadenylation signal
   4887..4978    +  misc_feature   pause site: RNA polymerase II transcriptional pause signal from the human α2 globin gene
