[The description below was written by a language model from this plasmid's Addgene catalogue record and pLannotate feature annotations shown in this document.]
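Description:
pGL3_PTCHD4_pos1toneg0 is a firefly luciferase reporter plasmid built on the Promega pGL3 backbone for transient enhancer activity assays in mammalian cells. It is propagated in E. coli as a high-copy plasmid through a ColE1/pUC-type origin and selected with ampicillin via the β-lactamase gene and its bla promoter. An f1 bacteriophage origin is also present. Short fragments annotated as lacZα, a tetracycline resistance gene and SV40 large T antigen are non-functional remnants of the backbone.

The reporter unit consists of the SV40 early promoter driving the enhanced luc+ firefly luciferase coding sequence, terminated by the SV40 polyadenylation signal. Upstream of this unit, a synthetic poly(A) signal and the RNA polymerase II transcriptional pause site from the human α2 globin gene limit read-through transcription from the backbone, lowering background luciferase signal.

The insert is a human enhancer associated with the PTCHD4 locus, carrying an engineered mutation in which one "sensitizing" Coordinator element has been converted into a "buffering" one. The feature table does not annotate the enhancer. About 700 bp remain unannotated between the pause site and the SV40 promoter across the circular junction, which fits the usual pGL3 cloning region, but the record does not state the insert's exact position, and the cloning sites are listed as unknown.

The construct appears to be one of a series of enhancer variants, in which luciferase output would be compared with the wild-type PTCHD4 enhancer and other mutants to test how individual Coordinator motifs shape enhancer activity. The record does not specify the cell types or assay conditions.
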