Addgene plasmid #232378: pGL3_PTCHD4_pos1toneg0
Purpose: PTCHD4 enhancer, one sensitizing Coordinator made into buffering Coordinator
Depositing lab: Joanna Wysocka. Depositing organization: Stanford University.
Backbone
  Vector backbone: pGL3 Luciferase Reporter Vector
  Backbone manufacturer: Promega
  Vector type: Luciferase
Growth in bacteria
  Bacterial resistance: Ampicillin, 100 μg/mL
  Growth temperature: 37°C
  Growth strain: DH5alpha
  Copy number: High Copy
Gene/Insert
  Gene/Insert name: PTCHD4
  Species: H. sapiens (human)
  Mutation: PTCHD4 enhancer, one sensitizing Coordinator made into buffering Coordinator
  Entrez Gene: PTCHD4 (a.k.a. C6orf138, PTCH53, dJ402H5.2)
  Cloning method: Restriction Enzyme; 5′ cloning site Unknown (unknown if destroyed)
Terms and licenses: Academic/Nonprofit Terms; Industry Terms: Not Available to Industry
How to cite: pGL3_PTCHD4_pos1toneg0 was a gift from Joanna Wysocka (Addgene plasmid # 232378 ; http://n2t.net/addgene:232378 ; RRID:Addgene_232378)
